>Addgene plasmid #174786 | p35u4 | addgene full sequence | sequence record 361842 | Addgene NGS Result
GAATTCCGGATGAGCATTCATCAGGCGGGCAAGAATGTGAATAAAGGCCGGATAAAACTTGTGCTTATTT
TTCTTTACGGTCTTTAAAAAGGCCGTAATATCCAGCTGAACGGTCTGGTTATAGGTACATTGAGCAACTG
ACTGAAATGCCTCAAAATGTTCTTTACGATGCCATTGGGATATATCAACGGTGGTATATCCAGTGATTTT
TTTCTCCATTTTAGCTTCCTTAGCTCCTGAAAATCTCGATAACTCAAAAAATACGCCCGGTAGTGATCTT
ATTTCATTATGGTGAAAGTTGGAACCTCTTACGTGCCGATCAACGTCTCATTTTCGCCAAAAGTTGGCCC
AGGGCTTCCCGGTATCAACAGGGACACCAGGATTTATTTATTCTGCGAAGTGATCTTCCGTCACAGGTAT
TTATTCGGCGCAAAGTGCGTCGGGTGATGCTGCCAACTTACTGATTTAGTGTATGATGGTGTTTTTGAGG
TGCTCCAGTGGCTTCTGTTTCTATCAGCTGTCCCTCCTGTTCAGCTACTGACGGGGTGGTGCGTAACGGC
AAAAGCACCGCCGGACATCAGCGCTAGCGGAGTGTATACTGGCTTACTATGTTGGCACTGATGAGGGTGT
CAGTGAAGTGCTTCATGTGGCAGGAGAAAAAAGGCTGCACCGGTGCGTCAGCAGAATATGTGATACAGGA
TATATTCCGCTTCCTCGCTCACTGACTCGCTACGCTCGGTCGTTCGACTGCGGCGAGCGGAAATGGCTTA
CGAACGGGGCGGAGATTTCCTGGAAGATGCCAGGAAGATACTTAACAGGGAAGTGAGAGGGCCGCGGCAA
AGCCGTTTTTCCATAGGCTCCGCCCCCCTGACAAGCATCACGAAATCTGACGCTCAAATCAGTGGTGGCG
AAACCCGACAGGACTATAAAGATACCAGGCGTTTCCCCCTGGCGGCTCCCTCGTGCGCTCTCCTGTTCCT
GCCTTTCGGTTTACCGGTGTCATTCCGCTGTTATGGCCGCGTTTGTCTCATTCCACGCCTGACACTCAGT
TCCGGGTAGGCAGTTCGCTCCAAGCTGGACTGTATGCACGAACCCCCCGTTCAGTCCGACCGCTGCGCCT
TATCCGGTAACTATCGTCTTGAGTCCAACCCGGAAAGACATGCAAAAGCACCACTGGCAGCAGCCACTGG
TAATTGATTTAGAGGAGTTAGTCTTGAAGTCATGCGCCGGTTAAGGCTAAACTGAAAGGACAAGTTTTGG
TGACTGCGCTCCTCCAAGCCAGTTACCTCGGTTCAAAGAGTTGGTAGCTCAGAGAACCTTCGAAAAACCG
CCCTGCAAGGCGGTTTTTTCGTTTTCAGAGCAAGAGATTACGCGCAGACCAAAACGATCTCAAGAAGATC
ATCTTATTAATCAGATAAAATATTTCTAGATTTCAGTGAGGCCTCGAGACAGATGCTAGCTCAGTCCTAG
GTATAGTGCTAGCGCATGCCACACAGGAAACAGCGTATGAGCACAAAAAAGAAA
[261 nt withheld, positions 1525-1785]
ATGCAGCCGTCACTTAGAAGTGAGTATGAGTACCCTGTTTTTTCTCATGTTCAGGCAGGGATGTTCTCAC
CTGAGCTTAGAACCTTTACCAAAGGTGATGCGGAGAGATGGGTAAGCACAACCAAAAAAGCCAGTGATTC
TGCATTCTGGCTTGAGGTTGAAGGTAATTCCATGACCGCACCAACAGGCTCCAAGCCAAGCTTTCCTGAC
GGAATGTTAATTCTCGTTGACCCTGAGCAGGCTGTTGAGCCAGGTGATTTCTGCATAGCCAGACTTGGGG
GTGATGAGTTTACCTTCAAGAAACTGATCAGGGATAGCGGTCAGGTGTTTTTACAACCACTAAACCCACA
GTACCCAATGATCCCATGCAATGAGAGTTGTTCCGTTGTGGGGAAAGTTATCGCTAGTCAGTGGCCTGAA
GAGACGTTTGGCGCGGCCGCAGAATTCCCGGGGATTCACCCGGGTATGGCTTCTAACTTTACTCAGTTCG
TTCTCGTCGACAATGGCGGAACTGGCGACGTGACTGTCGCCCCAAGCAACTTCGCTAACGGGATCGCTGA
ATGGATCAGCTCTAACTCGCGTTCACAGGCTTACAAAGTAACCTGTAGCGTTCGTCAGAGCTCTGCGCAG
AATCGCAAATACACCATCAAAGTCGAGGTGCCTAAAGGCGCCTGGCGTTCGTACTTAAATATGGAACTAA
CCATTCCAATTTTCGCCACGAATTCCGACTGCGAGCTTATTGTTAAGGCAATGCAAGGTCTCCTAAAAGA
TGGAAACCCGATTCCCTCAGCAATCGCAGCAAACTCCGGCATCTACTAAGGATCCTTACCTTACAGATCT
GCATCGCAGGATGCTGCTGGCTACCCTGTGGAACACCTACATCTGTATTAACGAAGCGCTAACCGTTTTT
ATCAGGCTCTGGGAGGCAGAATAAATGATCATATCGTCAATTATTACCTCCACGGGGAGAGCCTGAGCAA
ACTGGCCTCAGGCATTTGAGAAGCACACGGTCACACTGCTTCCGGTAGTCAATAAACCGGTAAACCAGCA
ATAGACATAAGCGGCTATTTAACGACCCTGCCCTGAACCGACGACCGGGTCGAATTTGCTTTCGAATTTC
TGCCATTCATCCGCTTATTATCACTTATTCAGGCGTAGCAACCAGGCGTTTAAGGGCACCAATAACTGCC
TTAAAAAAATTACGCCCCGCCCTGCCACTCATCGCAGTACTGTTGTAATTCATTAAGCATTCTGCCGACA
TGGAAGCCATCACAAACGGCATGATGAACCTGAATCGCCAGCGGCATCAGCACCTTGTCGCCTTGCGTAT
AATATTTGCCCATGGTGAAAACGGGGGCGAAGAAGTTGTCCATATTGGCCACGTTTAAATCAAAACTGGT
GAAACTCACCCAGGGATTGGCTGAGACGAAAAACATATTCTCAATAAACCCTTTAGGGAAATAGGCCAGG
TTTTCACCGTAACACGCCACATCTTGCGAATATATGTGTAGAAACTGCCGGAAATCGTCGTGGTATTCAC
TCCAGAGCGATGAAAACGTTTCAGTTTGCTCATGGAAAACGGTGTAACAAGGGTGAACACTATCCCATAT
CACCAGCTCACCGTCTTTCATTGCCATACG
Features (pLannotate 1.2.2; 9 found; start..end, strand, type, name):
    220..322     -  promoter       cat promoter: promoter of the E. coli cat gene encoding chloramphenicol acetyltransferase
    443..586     +  mobile_element IS1 (fragment): prokaryotic transposable element IS1
    705..760     -  rep_origin     RSF ori (fragment): Plasmids containing the RSF 1030 origin of replication can be propagated in E. coli cells that contain additional plasmids with compatible origins.
    848..1393    -  rep_origin     p15A ori: Plasmids containing the medium-copy-number p15A origin of replication can be propagated in E. coli cells that contain a second plasmid with the ColE1 origin.
   1455..1483    +  promoter       J23119 promoter (fragment): bacterial promoter (Registry of Standard Biological Parts BBa J23119)
   1507..2217    +  CDS            cI (sequence partly withheld): RPC1_LAMBD - Experimental evidence at protein level: Swiss-Prot protein existence level 1. Acts as a transcriptional repressor that allows virus to establish and maintain latency. Prevents both the viral DNA replication and the exit programs. Clamps the two operator OL (operator left made of OL1, OL2 and OL3 sites) and OR (operator right made of OR1, OR2 and OR3 sites) together by binding to them and arranging the intervening DNA in a loop. This step allows repression of lytic pR and pL promoters by binding to OL1, OL2, OR1 and OR2 simultaneously. The binding of cI on OR2 additionally activate
   2251..2601    +  CDS            CAPSD_BPMS2 (fragment): Experimental evidence at protein level: Swiss-Prot protein existence level 1. Acts as a translational repressor of viral replicase synthesis late in infection. This latter function is the result of capsid protein interaction with an RNA hairpin which contains the replicase ribosome-binding site. From Escherichia phage MS2 (Bacteriophage MS2).
   2612..2686    +  CDS            resD (fragment): REDF_ECOLI - Also known as D. Protein inferred from homology: Swiss-Prot protein existence level 3. Acts as a repressor of transcription and as a site-specific resolvase that cleaves at the RfsF site. From Escherichia coli (strain K12).
   2985..219     -  CDS            CmR (across the origin): chloramphenicol acetyltransferase; cat; confers resistance to chloramphenicol
