[The description below was written by a language model from this plasmid's Addgene catalogue record and pLannotate feature annotations shown in this document.]
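Description:
p35u4 is a small (about 3.4 kb) bacterial expression plasmid built on the pACYC184 backbone. It replicates in E. coli from the medium-copy p15A origin, which is compatible with ColE1-type plasmids and so allows it to be maintained alongside other plasmids in the same cell. Selection is by chloramphenicol resistance, provided by the cat gene under its native promoter. The feature table also picks up short fragments of IS1, an RSF-type origin and resD; these appear to be backbone remnants or partial homology matches rather than functional parts.

The payload is a single fusion protein driven by a synthetic constitutive promoter, which the annotation matches in part to the J23119 family. The full-length bacteriophage λ CI repressor sits at the N-terminal end and is followed by the MS2 coat protein. The purpose statement describes the junction as three alanines, while the insert field also lists a short peptide linker ahead of the coat protein. The MS2 coat protein carries V30I and A81G substitutions and a deletion of residues 68–80.

In a bacterial three-hybrid assay this fusion acts as the RNA–DNA adapter. The CI moiety binds a λ operator placed near a reporter promoter, and the coat protein moiety captures a hybrid RNA carrying an MS2 hairpin, tethering that RNA to the DNA so that its interaction with a protein partner can be read out transcriptionally. The plasmid has a 113 bp deletion upstream of the constitutive promoter and was recovered from a mutagenesis screen, in work that optimised the assay by titrating adapter levels in vivo. The record does not state how this deletion affects adapter expression.
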