Addgene plasmid #174786: p35u4
Purpose: Constitutive expression of λCI fused via three alanines to the MS2 coat protein. Useful as RNA-DNA adapter in three-hybrid system
Depositing lab: Katherine Berry. Depositing organization: Mount Holyoke College. Publication: Optimization of a bacterial three-hybrid assay through in vivo titration of an RNA-DNA adapter protein. Wang CD, Mansky R, LeBlanc H, Gravel CM, Berry KE. RNA. 2021 Apr;27(4):513-526. doi: 10.1261/rna.077404.120. Epub 2021 Jan 26. PubMed 33500316.
Backbone
  Vector backbone: pACYC184
  Total vector size (bp): 3423
  Modifications to backbone: a 113bp deletion is present upstream of constitutive promoter; this plasmid was selected in a mutagenesis screen.
  Vector type: Bacterial Expression
Growth in bacteria
  Bacterial resistance: Chloramphenicol, 25 μg/mL
  Growth temperature: 37°C
  Growth strain: NEB Stable
  Copy number: Unknown
Gene/Insert
  Gene/Insert name: MS2 coat protein (alt name: MS2cp)
  Species: Bacteriophage MS2
  Insert size (bp): 378
  Mutation: V30I, A81G, positions 68-80 deleted (VATQTVGGVELPV), cloned behind a EFPGIHPGM linker
  Promoter: Synthetic Constitutive Promoter
  Tag / fusion protein: λCI
  Cloning method: Unknown
  Sequencing primers: 5′ CAGACCAAAACGATCTCAAGAAGATCATC
Terms and licenses: Academic/Nonprofit Terms; Industry Terms: Not Available to Industry
How to cite: p35u4 was a gift from Katherine Berry (Addgene plasmid # 174786 ; http://n2t.net/addgene:174786 ; RRID:Addgene_174786)
